>Addgene plasmid #229545 | lenti_hEF1a_rtTA-2A-SOX2-2A-KLF4-2A-cMYC | addgene full sequence | sequence record 457216 | Addgene NGS Result
GGGTATCCCC
[124 nt withheld, positions 11-134]
C
[91 nt withheld, positions 136-226]
A
[49 nt withheld, positions 228-276]
CCTTTGACGTTGGAGTCCACGTTCTTT
[37 nt withheld, positions 304-340]
ACCCTATCTCGGTCTATTCTTTTGATTTATAAGGGATTTTGCCGATTTCGGCCTATTGGTTAAAAAATGA
GCTGATTTAACAAAAATTTAACGCGAATTAATTCTGTGGAATGTGTGTCAGTTAGGGTGTGGAAAGTCCC
CAGGCTCCCCAGCAGGCAGAAGTATGCAAAGCATGCATCTCAATTAGTCAGCAACCAGGTGTGGAAAGTC
CCCAGGCTCCCCAGCAGGCAGAAGTATGCAAAGCATGCATCTCAATTAGTCAGCAACCATAGTCCCGCCC
CTAACTCCGCCCATCCCGCCCCTAACTCCGCCCAGTTCCGCCCATTCTCCGCCCCATGGCTGACTAATTT
TTTTTATTTATGCAGAGGCCGAGGCCGCCTCTGCCTCTGAGCTATTCCAGAAGTAGTGAGGAGGCTTTTT
TGGAGGCCTAGGCTTTTGCAAAAAGCTCCCGGGAGCTTGTATATCCATTTTCGGATCTGATCAGCACGTG
TTGACAATTAATCATCGGCATAGTATATCGGCATAGTATAATACGACAAGGTGAGGAACTAAACCATGGC
CAAGTTGACCAGTGCCGTTCCGGTGCTCACCGCGCGCGACGTCGCCGGAGCGGTCGAGTTCTGGACCGAC
CGGCTCGGGTTCTCCCGGGACTTCGTGGAGGACGACTTCGCCGGTGTGGTCCGGGACGACGTGACCCTGT
TCATCAGCGCGGTCCAGGACCAGGTGGTGCCGGACAACACCCTGGCCTGGGTGTGGGTGCGCGGCCTGGA
CGAGCTGTACGCCGAGTGGTCGGAGGTCGTGTCCACGAACTTCCGGGACGCCTCCGGGCCGGCCATGACC
GAGATCGGCGAGCAGCCGTGGGGGCGGGAGTTCGCCCTGCGCGACCCGGCCGGCAACTGCGTGCACTTCG
TGGCCGAGGAGCAGGACTGACACGTGCTACGAGATTTCGATTCCACCGCCGCCTTCTATGAAAGGTTGGG
CTTCGGAATCGTTTTCCGGGACGCCGGCTGGATGATCCTCCAGCGCGGGGATCTCATGCTGGAGTTCTTC
GCCCACCCCAACTTGTTTATTGCAGCTTATAATGGTTACAAATAAAGCAATAGCATCACAAATTTCACAA
ATAAAGCATTTTTTTCACTGCATTCTAGTTGTGGTTTGTCCAAACTCATCAATGTATCTTATCATGTCTG
TATACCGTCGACCTCTAGCTAGAGCTTGGCGTAATCATGGTCATAGCTGTTTCCTGTGTGAAATTGTTAT
CCGCTCACAATTCCACACAACATACGAGCCGGAAGCATAAAGTGTAAAGCCTGGGGTGCCTAATGAGTGA
GCTAACTCACATTAATTGCGTTGCGCTCACTGCCCGCTTTCCAGTCGGGAAACCTGTCGTGCCAGCTGCA
TTAATGAATCGGCCAACGCGCGGGGAGAGGCGGTTTGCGTATTGGGCGCTCTTCCGCTTCCTCGCTCACT
GACTCGCTGCGCTCGGTCGTTCGGCTGCGGCGAGCGGTATCAGCTCACTCAAAGGCGGTAATACGGTTAT
CCACAGAATCAGGGGATAACGCAGGAAAGAACATGTGAGCAAAAGGCCAGCAAAAGGCCAGGAACCGTAA
AAAGGCCGCGTTGCTGGCGTTTTTCCATAGGCTCCGCCCCCCTGACGAGCATCACAAAAATCGACGCTCA
AGTCAGAGGTGGCGAAACCCGACAGGACTATAAAGATACCAGGCGTTTCCCCCTGGAAGCTCCCTCGTGC
GCTCTCCTGTTCCGACCCTGCCGCTTACCGGATACCTGTCCGCCTTTCTCCCTTCGGGAAGCGTGGCGCT
TTCTCATAGCTCACGCTGTAGGTATCTCAGTTCGGTGTAGGTCGTTCGCTCCAAGCTGGGCTGTGTGCAC
GAACCCCCCGTTCAGCCCGACCGCTGCGCCTTATCCGGTAACTATCGTCTTGAGTCCAACCCGGTAAGAC
ACGACTTATCGCCACTGGCAGCAGCCACTGGTAACAGGATTAGCAGAGCGAGGTATGTAGGCGGTGCTAC
AGAGTTCTTGAAGTGGTGGCCTAACTACGGCTACACTAGAAGAACAGTATTTGGTATCTGCGCTCTGCTG
AAGCCAGTTACCTTCGGAAAAAGAGTTGGTAGCTCTTGATCCGGCAAACAAACCACCGCTGGTAGCGGTG
GTTTTTTTGTTTGCAAGCAGCAGATTACGCGCAGAAAAAAAGGATCTCAAGAAGATCCTTTGATCTTTTC
TACGGGGTCTGACGCTCAGTGGAACGAAAACTCACGTTAAGGGATTTTGGTCATGAGATTATCAAAAAGG
ATCTTCACCTAGATCCTTTTAAATTAAAAATGAAGTTTTAAATCAATCTAAAGTATATATGAGTAAACTT
GGTCTGACAGTTACCAATGCTTAATCAGTGAGGCACCTATCTCAGCGATCTGTCTATTTCGTTCATCCAT
AGTTGCCTGACTCCCCGTCGTGTAGATAACTACGATACGGGAGGGCTTACCATCTGGCCCCAGTGCTGCA
ATGATACCGCGAGACCCACGCTCACCGGCTCCAGATTTATCAGCAATAAACCAGCCAGCCGGAAGGGCCG
AGCGCAGAAGTGGTCCTGCAACTTTATCCGCCTCCATCCAGTCTATTAATTGTTGCCGGGAAGCTAGAGT
AAGTAGTTCGCCAGTTAATAGTTTGCGCAACGTTGTTGCCATTGCTACAGGCATCGTGGTGTCACGCTCG
TCGTTTGGTATGGCTTCATTCAGCTCCGGTTCCCAACGATCAAGGCGAGTTACATGATCCCCCATGTTGT
GCAAAAAAGCGGTTAGCTCCTTCGGTCCTCCGATCGTTGTCAGAAGTAAGTTGGCCGCAGTGTTATCACT
CATGGTTATGGCAGCACTGCATAATTCTCTTACTGTCATGCCATCCGTAAGATGCTTTTCTGTGACTGGT
GAGTACTCAACCAAGTCATTCTGAGAATAGTGTATGCGGCGACCGAGTTGCTCTTGCCCGGCGTCAATAC
GGGATAATACCGCGCCACATAGCAGAACTTTAAAAGTGCTCATCATTGGAAAACGTTCTTCGGGGCGAAA
ACTCTCAAGGATCTTACCGCTGTTGAGATCCAGTTCGATGTAACCCACTCGTGCACCCAACTGATCTTCA
GCATCTTTTACTTTCACCAGCGTTTCTGGGTGAGCAAAAACAGGAAGGCAAAATGCCGCAAAAAAGGGAA
TAAGGGCGACACGGAAATGTTGAATACTCATACTCTTCCTTTTTCAATATTATTGAAGCATTTATCAGGG
TTATTGTCTCATGAGCGGATACATATTTGAATGTATTTAGAAAAATAAACAAATAGGGGTTCCGCGCACA
TTTCCCCGAAAAGTGCCACCTGACGTCGACGGATCGGGAGATCTCCCGATCCCCTATGGTGCACTCTCAG
TACAATCTGCTCTGATGCCGCATAGTTAAGCCAGTATCTGCTCCCTGCTTGTGTGTTGGAGGTCGCTGAG
TAGTGCGCGAGCAAAATTTAAGCTACAACAAGGCAAGGCTTGACCGACAATTGCATGAAGAATCTGCTTA
GGGTTAGGCGTTTTGCGCTGCTTCGCGATGTACGGGCCAGATATACGCGTTGACATTGATTATTGACTAG
TTATTAATAGTAATCAATTACGGGGTCATTAGTTCATAGCCCATATATGGAGTTCCGCGTTACATAACTT
ACGGTAAATGGCCCGCCTGGCTGACCGCCCAACGACCCCCGCCCATTGACGTCAATAATGACGTATGTTC
CCATAGTAACGCCAATAGGGACTTTCCATTGACGTCAATGGGTGGAGTATTTACGGTAAACTGCCCACTT
GGCAGTACATCAAGTGTATCATATGCCAAGTACGCCCCCTATTGACGTCAATGACGGTAAATGGCCCGCC
TGGCATTATGCCCAGTACATGACCTTATGGGACTTTCCTACTTGGCAGTACATCTACGTATTAGTCATCG
CTATTACCATGGTGATGCGGTTTTGGCAGTACATCAATGGGCGTGGATAGCGGTTTGACTCACGGGGATT
TCCAAGTCTCCACCCCATTGACGTCAATGGGAGTTTGTTTTGGCACCAAAATCAACGGGACTTTCCAAAA
TGTCGTAACAACTCCGCCCCATTGACGCAAATGGGCGGTAGGCGTGTACGGTGGGAGGTCTATATAAGCA
GCGCGTTTTGCCTGTACTGGGTCTCTCTGGTTAGACCAGATCTGAGCCTGGGAGCTCTCTGGCTAACTAG
GGAACCCACTGCTTAAGCCTCAATAAAGCTTGCCTTGAGTGCTTCAAGTAGTGTGTGCCCGTCTGTTGTG
TGACTCTGGTAACTAGAGATCCCTCAGACCCTTTTAGTCAGTGTGGAAAATCTCTAGCAGTGGCGCCCGA
ACAGGGACTTGAAAGCGAAAGGGAAACCAGAGGAGCTCTCTCGACGCAGGACTCGGCTTGCTGAAGCGCG
CACGGCAAGAGGCGAGGGGCGGCGACTGGTGAGTACGCCAAAAATTTTGACTAGCGGAGGCTAGAAGGAG
AGAGATGGGTGCGAGAGCGTCAGTATTAAGCGGGGGAGAATTAGATCGCGATGGGAAAAAATTCGGTTAA
GGCCAGGGGGAAAGAAAAAATATAAATTAAAACATATAGTATGGGCAAGCAGGGAGCTAGAACGATTCGC
AGTTAATCCTGGCCTGTTAGAAACATCAGAAGGCTGTAGACAAATACTGGGACAGCTACAACCATCCCTT
CAGACAGGATCAGAAGAACTTAGATCATTATATAATACAGTAGCAACCCTCTATTGTGTGCATCAAAGGA
TAGAGATAAAAGACACCAAGGAAGCTTTAGACAAGATAGAGGAAGAGCAAAACAAAAGTAAGACCACCGC
ACAGCAAGCGGCCGCTGATCTTCAGACCTGGAGGAGGAGATATGAGGGACAATTGGAGAAGTGAATTATA
TAAATATAAAGTAGTAAAAATTGAACCATTAGGAGTAGCACCCACCAAGGCAAAGAGAAGAGTGGTGCAG
AGAGAAAAAAGAGCAGTGGGAATAGGAGCTTTGTTCCTTGGGTTCTTGGGAGCAGCAGGAAGCACTATGG
GCGCAGCGTCAATGACGCTGACGGTACAGGCCAGACAATTATTGTCTGGTATAGTGCAGCAGCAGAACAA
TTTGCTGAGGGCTATTGAGGCGCAACAGCATCTGTTGCAACTCACAGTCTGGGGCATCAAGCAGCTCCAG
GCAAGAATCCTGGCTGTGGAAAGATACCTAAAGGATCAACAGCTCCTGGGGATTTGGGGTTGCTCTGGAA
AACTCATTTGCACCACTGCTGTGCCTTGGAATGCTAGTTGGAGTAATAAATCTCTGGAACAGATTTGGAA
TCACACGACCTGGATGGAGTGGGACAGAGAAATTAACAATTACACAAGCTTAATACACTCCTTAATTGAA
GAATCGCAAAACCAGCAAGAAAAGAATGAACAAGAATTATTGGAATTAGATAAATGGGCAAGTTTGTGGA
ATTGGTTTAACATAACAAATTGGCTGTGGTATATAAAATTATTCATAATGATAGTAGGAGGCTTGGTAGG
TTTAAGAATAGTTTTTGCTGTACTTTCTATAGTGAATAGAGTTAGGCAGGGATATTCACCATTATCGTTT
CAGACCCACCTCCCAACCCCGAGGGGACCCGACAGGCCCGAAGGAATAGAAGAAGAAGGTGGAGAGAGAG
ACAGAGACAGATCCATTCGATTAGTGAACGGATCGGCACTGCGTGCGCCAATTCTGCAGACAAATGGCAG
TATTCATCCACAATTTTAAAAGAAAAGGGGGGATTGGGGGGTACAGTGCAGGGGAAAGAATAGTAGACAT
AATAGCAACAGACATACAAACTAAAGAATTACAAAAACAAATTACAAAAATTCAAAATTTTCGGGTTTAT
TACAGGGACAGCAGAGATCCAGTTTGGTTAATTAACCCGTGTCGGCTCCAGGAGGTATCACAGGAGAATT
TCAGTACTTTAATTGGCTCCGGTGCCCGTCAGTGGGCAGAGCGCACATCGCCCACAGTCCCCGAGAAGTT
GTGGGGAGGGGTCGGCAATTGAACCGGTGCCTAGAGAAGGTGGCGCGGGGTAAACTGGGAAAGTGATGTC
GTGTACTGGCTCCGCCTTTTTCCCGAGGGTGGGGGAGAACCGTATATAAGTGCAGTAGTCGCCGTGAACG
TTCTTTTTCGCAACGGGTTTGCCGCCAGAACACAGGTAAGTGCCGTGTGTGGTTCCCGCGGGCCTGGCCT
CTTTACGGGTTATGGCCCTTGCGTGCCTTGAATTACTTCCACCTGGCTGCAGTACGTGATTCTTGATCCC
GAGCTTCGGGTTGGAAGTGGGTGGGAGAGTTCGAGGCCTTGCGCTTAAGGAGCCCCTTCGCCTCGTGCTT
GAGTTGAGGCCTGGCCTGGGCGCTGGGGCCGCCGCGTGCGAATCTGGTGGCACCTTCGCGCCTGTCTCGC
TGCTTTCGATAAGTCTCTAGCCATTTAAAATTTTTGATGACCTGCTGCGACGCTTTTTTTCTGGCAAGAT
AGTCTTGTAAATGCGGGCCAAGATCTGCACACTGGTATTTCGGTTTTTGGGGCCGCGGGCGGCGACGGGG
CCCGTGCGTCCCAGCGCACATGTTCGGCGAGGCGGGGCCTGCGAGCGCGGCCACCGAGAATCGGACGGGG
GTAGTCTCAAGCTGGCCGGCCTGCTCTGGTGCCTGGCCTCGCGCCGCCGTGTATCGCCCCGCCCTGGGCG
GCAAGGCTGGCCCGGTCGGCACCAGTTGCGTGAGCGGAAAGATGGCCGCTTCCCGGCCCTGCTGCAGGGA
GCTCAAAATGGAGGACGCGGCGCTCGGGAGAGCGGGCGGGTGAGTCACCCACACAAAGGAAAAGGGCCTT
TCCGTCCTCAGCCGTCGCTTCATGTGACTCCACGGAGTACCGGGCGCCGTCCAGGCACCTCGATTAGTTC
TCGAGCTTTTGGAGTACGTCGTCTTTAGGTTGGGGGGAGGGGTTTTATGCGATGGAGTTTCCCCACACTG
AGTGGGTGGAGACTGAAGTTAGGCCAGCTTGGCACTTGATGTAATTCTCCTTGGAATTTGCCCTTTTTGA
GTTTGGATCTTGGTTCATTCTCAAGCCTCAGACAGTGGTTCAAAGTTTTTTTCTTCCATTTCAGGTGGAT
CCCAAGGGCAGATAAGTTTGTACAAAAAAGAGAGGTGCCGCCACCATGTCTAGACTGGACAAGAGCAAAG
TCATAAACTCTGCTCTGGAATTACTCAATGGAGTCGGTATCGAAGGCCTGACGACAAGGAAACTCGCTCA
AAAGCTGGGAGTTGAGCAGCCTACCCTGTACTGGCACGTGAAGAACAAGCGGGCCCTGCTCGATGCCCTG
CCAATCGAGATGCTGGACAGGCATCATACCCACTCCTGCCCCCTGGAAGGCGAGTCATGGCAAGACTTTC
TGCGGAACAACGCCAAGTCATACCGCTGTGCTCTCCTCTCACATCGCGACGGGGCTAAAGTGCATCTCGG
CACCCGCCCAACAGAGAAACAGTACGAAACCCTGGAAAATCAGCTCGCGTTCCTGTGTCAGCAAGGCTTC
TCCCTGGAGAACGCACTGTACGCTCTGTCCGCCGTGGGCCACTTTACACTGGGCTGCGTATTGGAGGAAC
AGGAGCATCAAGTAGCAAAAGAGGAAAGAGAGACACCTACCACCGATTCTATGCCCCCACTTCTGAAACA
AGCAATTGAGCTGTTCGACCGGCAGGGAGCCGAACCTGCCTTCCTTTTCGGCCTGGAACTAATCATATGT
GGCCTGGAGAAACAGCTAAAGTGCGAACCCAAGAAGAAGAGGAAGGTGGAAGGAGGCGGTGGAAGCGGAC
GGGCTGACGCATTGGACGATTTTGATCTGGATATGCTGGGAAGTGACGCCCTCGATGATTTTGACCTTGA
CATGCTTGGTTCGGATGCCCTTGATGACTTTGACCTCGACATGCTCGGCAGTGACGCCCTTGATGATTTC
GACCTGGACATGCTGATTAACTCTAGAGGCTCCGGGGCCACGAATTTCTCTCTGCTGAAGCAGGCTGGCG
ATGTAGAGGAGAATCCTGGTCCGTACAACATGATGGAAACCGAGCTGAAGCCGCCGGGCCCGCAGCAAAC
TTCGGGGGGCGGCGGCGGCAACTCCACCGCGGCGGCGGCCGGCGGCAACCAGAAAAACAGCCCGGACCGC
GTCAAGCGGCCCATGAATGCCTTCATGGTGTGGTCCCGCGGGCAGCGGCGCAAGATGGCCCAGGAGAACC
CCAAGATGCACAACTCGGAGATCAGCAAGCGCCTGGGCGCCGAGTGGAAACTTTTGTCGGACACCGAGAA
GCGGCCGTTCATCGACGAGGCTAAGCGGCTGCGAGCGCTGCACATGAAGGAGCACCCGGATTATAAATAC
CGGCCCCGGCGGAAAACCAAGACGCTCATGAAGAAGGATAAGTACACGCTGCCCGGCGGGCTGCTGGCCC
CCGGCGGCAATAGCATGGCGAGCGGGGTCGGGGTGGGCGCCGGCCTGGGCGCGGGCGTGAACCAGCGCAT
GGACAGTTACGCGCACATGAACGGCTGGAGCAACGGCAGCTACAGCATGATGCAGGACCAGCTGGGCTAC
CCGCAGCACCCGGGCCTCAATGCGCACGGCGCAGCGCAGATGCAGCCCATGCACCGCTACGACGTGAGCG
CCCTGCAGTACAACTCCATGACCAGCTCGCAGACCTACATGAACGGCTCGCCCACCTACAGCATGTCCTA
CTCGCAGCAGGGCACCCCTGGCATGGCTCTTGGCTCCATGGGTTCGGTGGTCAAGTCCGAGGCCAGCTCC
AGCCCCCCTGTGGTTACCTCTTCCTCCCACTCCAGGGCGCCCTGCCAGGCCGGGGACCTCCGGGACATGA
TCAGCATGTATCTCCCCGGCGCCGAGGTGCCGGAACCCGCCGCCCCCAGCAGACTTCACATGTCCCAGCA
CTACCAGAGCGGCCCGGTGCCCGGCACGGCCATTAACGGCACACTGCCCCTCTCACACATGGGATCTGGG
GAAGGCAGGGGCTCACTTCTTACTTGTGGAGATGTTGAGGAGAATCCGGGTCCGAGGCAGCCACCTGGCG
AGTCTGACATGGCTGTCAGCGACGCGCTGCTCCCATCTTTCTCCACGTTCGCGTCTGGCCCGGCGGGAAG
GGAGAAGACACTGCGTCAAGCAGGTGCCCCGAATAACCGCTGGCGGGAGGAGCTCTCCCACATGAAGCGA
CTTCCCCCAGTGCTTCCCGGCCGCCCCTATGACCTGGCGGCGGCGACCGTGGCCACAGACCTGGAGAGCG
GCGGAGCCGGTGCGGCTTGCGGCGGTAGCAACCTGGCGCCCCTACCTCGGAGAGACACGGAGGAGTTCAA
CGATCTCCTGGACCTGGACTTTATTCTCTCCAATTCGCTGACCCATCCTCCGGAGTCAGTGGCCGCCACC
GTGTCCTCGTCAGCGTCAGCCTCCTCTTCGTCGTCGCCGTCGAGCAGCGGCCCTGCCAGCGCGCCCTCCA
CCTGCAGCTTCACCTATCCGATCCGGGCCGGGAACGACCCGGGCGTGGCGCCGGGCGGCACGGGCGGAGG
CCTCCTCTATGGCAGGGAGTCCGCTCCCCCTCCGACGGCTCCCTTCAACCTGGCGGACATCAACGACGTG
AGCCCCTCGGGCGGCTTCGTGGCCGAGCTCCTGCGGCCAGAATTGGACCCGGTGTACATTCCGCCGCAGC
AGCCGCAGCCGCCAGGTGGCGGGCTGATGGGCAAGTTCGTGCTGAAGGCGTCGCTGAGCGCCCCTGGCAG
CGAGTACGGCAGCCCGTCGGTCATCAGCGTCAGCAAAGGCAGCCCTGACGGCAGCCACCCGGTGGTGGTG
GCGCCCTACAACGGCGGGCCGCCGCGCACGTGCCCCAAGATCAAGCAGGAGGCCGTGTCTTCGTGCACCC
ACTTGGGCGCTGGACCCCCTCTCAGCAATGGCCACCGGCCGGCTGCACACGACTTCCCCCTGGGGCGGCA
GCTCCCCAGCAGGACTACCCCGACCCTGGGTCTTGAGGAAGTGCTGAGCAGCAGGGACTGTCACCCTGCC
CTGCCGCTTCCTCCCGGCTTCCATCCCCACCCGGGGCCCAATTACCCATCCTTCCTGCCCGATCAGATGC
AGCCGCAAGTCCCGCCGCTCCATTACCAAGAGCTCATGCCACCCGGTTCCTGCATGCCAGAGGAGCCCAA
GCCAAAGAGGGGAAGACGATCGTGGCCCCGGAAAAGGACCGCCACCCACACTTGTGATTACGCGGGCTGC
GGCAAAACCTACACAAAGAGTTCCCATCTCAAGGCACACCTGCGAACCCACACAGGTGAGAAACCTTACC
ACTGTGACTGGGACGGCTGTGGATGGAAATTCGCCCGCTCAGATGAACTGACCAGGCACTACCGTAAACA
CACGGGGCACCGCCCGTTCCAGTGCCAAAAATGCGACCGAGCATTTTCCAGGTCGGACCACCTCGCCTTA
CACATGAAGAGGCATTTTGGTTCCGGTCAATGCACAAATTACGCTTTGTTGAAGCTGGCCGGTGATGTGG
AGGAAAATCCCGGACCCCCCCTCAACGTTAGCTTCACCAACAGGAACTATGACCTCGACTACGACTCGGT
GCAGCCGTATTTCTACTGCGACGAGGAGGAGAACTTCTACCAGCAGCAGCAGCAGAGCGAGCTGCAGCCC
CCGGCGCCCAGCGAGGATATCTGGAAGAAATTCGAGCTGCTGCCCACCCCGCCCCTGTCCCCTAGCCGCC
GCTCCGGGCTCTGCTCGCCCTCCTACGTTGCGGTCACACCCTTCTCCCTTCGGGGAGACAACGACGGCGG
TGGCGGGAGCTTCTCCACGGCCGACCAGCTGGAGATGGTGACCGAGCTGCTGGGAGGAGACATGGTGAAC
CAGAGTTTCATCTGCGACCCGGACGACGAAACGTTCATCAAAAACATCATCATCCAGGACTGTATGTGGA
GCGGCTTCTCGGCCGCCGCCAAGCTGGTGTCAGAGAAGCTGGCCTCCTACCAGGCTGCGCGCAAAGACAG
CGGCAGCCCGAACCCCGCCCGCGGCCACAGCGTCTGCTCCACCTCCAGCTTGTACCTGCAGGATCTGAGC
GCCGCCGCCTCAGAGTGCATCGACCCCTCGGTGGTCTTCCCCTACCCTCTCAACGACAGCAGCTCGCCCA
AGTCCTGCGCCTCGCAAGACTCCAGCGCCTTCTCTCCGTCCTCGGATTCTCTGCTCTCCTCGACGGAGTC
CTCCCCGCAGGGCAGCCCCGAGCCCCTGGTGCTCCATGAGGAGACACCGCCCACCACCAGCAGCGACTCT
GAGGAGGAACAAGAAGATGAGGAAGAAATCGATGTTGTTTCTGTGGAAAAGAGGCAGGCTCCTGGCAAAA
GGTCAGAGTCTGGATCACCTTCTGCTGGAGGCCACAGCAAACCTCCTCACAGCCCACTGGTCCTCAAGAG
GTGCCATGTGTCCACACATCAGCACAACTACGCAGCGCCTCCCTCCACTCGGAAGGACTATCCTGCTGCC
AAGAGGGTCAAGTTGGACAGTGTCAGAGTCCTGAGACAGATCAGCAACAACCGAAAATGCACCAGCCCCA
GGTCCTCGGACACCGAGGAGAATGTCAAGAGGCGAACACACAACGTCTTGGAGCGCCAGAGGAGGAACGA
GCTAAAACGGAGCTTTTTTGCCCTGCGTGACCAGATCCCGGAGTTGGAAAACAATGAAAAGGCCCCCAAG
GTAGTTATCCTTAAAAAAGCCACAGCATACATCCTGTCCGTCCAAGCAGAGGAGCAAAAGCTCATTTCTG
AAGAGGACTTGTTGCGGAAACGACGAGAACAGTTGAAACACAAACTTGAACAGCTACGGAACTCTTGTGC
GTAAGGCTTCCACTGGATTGTACAATTACCAACAATCAACCTCTGGATTACAAAATTTGTGAAAGATTGA
CTGGTATTCTTAACTATGTTGCTCCTTTTACGCTATGTGGATACGCTGCTTTAATGCCTTTGTATCATGC
TATTGCTTCCCGTATGGCTTTCATTTTCTCCTCCTTGTATAAATCCTGGTTGCTGTCTCTTTATGAGGAG
TTGTGGCCCGTTGTCAGGCAACGTGGCGTGGTGTGCACTGTGTTTGCTGACGCAACCCCCACTGGTTGGG
GCATTGCCACCACCTGTCAGCTCCTTTCCGGGACTTTCGCTTTCCCCCTCCCTATTGCCACGGCGGAACT
CATCGCCGCCTGCCTTGCCCGCTGCTGGACAGGGGCTCGGCTGTTGGGCACTGACAATTCCGTGGTGTTG
TCGGGGAAGCTGACGTCCTTTCCATGGCTGCTCGCCTGTGTTGCCACCTGGATTCTGCGCGGGACGTCCT
TCTGCTACGTCCCTTCGGCCCTCAATCCAGCGGACCTTCCTTCCCGCGGCCTGCTGCCGGCTCTGCGGCC
TCTTCCGCGTCTTCGCCTTCGCCCTCAGACGAGTCGGATCTCCCTTTGGGCCGCCTCCCCGCCTGTTTCG
CCTCGGCGTCCGGTCCGTGTTGCTTGGTCTTCACCTGTGCAGACTTGCGAACCATGGATTCCGCTATCGA
TACCGTCGACCTCGAGACCTAGAAAAACATGGAGCAATCACAAGTAGCAATACAGCAGCTACCAATGCTG
ATTGTGCCTGGCTAGAAGCACAAGAGGAGGAGGAGGTGGGTTTTCCAGTCACACCTCAGGTACCTTTAAG
ACCAATGACTTACAAGGCAGCTGTAGATCTTAGCCACTTTTTAAAAGAAAAGGGGGGACTGGAAGGGCTA
ATTCACTCCCAACGAAGACAAGATATCCTTGATCTGTGGATCTACCACACACAAGGCTACTTCCCTGATT
GGCAGAACTACACACCAGGGCCAGGGATCAGATATCCACTGACCTTTGGATGGTGCTACAAGCTAGTACC
AGTTGAGCAAGAGAAGGTAGAAGAAGCCAATGAAGGAGAGAACACCCGCTTGTTACACCCTGTGAGCCTG
CATGGGATGGATGACCCGGAGAGAGAAGTATTAGAGTGGAGGTTTGACAGCCGCCTAGCATTTCATCACA
TGGCCCGAGAGCTGCATCCGGACTGTACTGGGTCTCTCTGGTTAGACCAGATCTGAGCCTGGGAGCTCTC
TGGCTAACTAGGGAACCCACTGCTTAAGCCTCAATAAAGCTTGCCTTGAGTGCTTCAAGTAGTGTGTGCC
CGTCTGTTGTGTGACTCTGGTAACTAGAGATCCCTCAGACCCTTTTAGTCAGTGTGGAAAATCTCTAGCA
GGGCCCGTTTAAACCCGCTGATCAGCCTCGACTGTGCCTTCTAGTTGCCAGCCATCTGTTGTTTGCCCCT
CCCCCGTGCCTTCCTTGACCCTGGAAGGTGCCACTCCCACTGTCCTTTCCTAATAAAATGAGGAAATTGC
ATCGCATTGTCTGAGTAGGTGTCATTCTATTCTGGGGGGTGGGGTGGGGCAGGACAGCAAGGGGGAGGAT
TGGGAAGACAATAGCAGGCATGCTGGGGATGCGGTGGGCTCTATGGCTTCTGAGGCGGAAAGAACCAGCT
GGGGCTCTAGG
Features (pLannotate 1.2.2; 34 found; start..end, strand, type, name):
     11..439     +  rep_origin     f1 ori (sequence partly withheld): f1 bacteriophage origin of replication; arrow indicates direction of (+) strand synthesis
    453..782     +  promoter       SV40 promoter: SV40 enhancer and early promoter
    830..877     +  promoter       EM7 promoter: synthetic bacterial promoter&nbsp
    896..1270    +  CDS            BleoR: antibiotic-binding protein; Sh ble from Streptoalloteichus hindustanus; confers resistance to bleomycin, phleomycin, and Zeocin™
   1280..1405    +  CDS            ble (fragment): BLE_KLEPN - Experimental evidence at protein level: Swiss-Prot protein existence level 1. Binding protein with a strong affinity to the bleomycin family of antibiotics. Binds to CL990; an antimitotic-antibiotic compound. From Klebsiella pneumoniae.
   1400..1521    +  polyA_signal   SV40 poly(A) signal: SV40 polyadenylation signal
   1592..1614    -  protein_bind   lac operator (fragment): The lac repressor binds to the lac operator to inhibit transcription in E. coli. This inhibition can be relieved by adding lactose or isopropyl-β-D-thiogalactopyranoside (IPTG). lac repressor encoded by lacI
   1618..1648    -  promoter       lac promoter: promoter for the E. coli lac operon
   1663..1684    -  protein_bind   CAP binding site: CAP binding activates transcription in the presence of cAMP. E. coli catabolite activator protein
   1697..1789    -  CDS            lacI (fragment): lac repressor; lacI; The lac repressor binds to the lac operator to inhibit transcription in E. coli. This inhibition can be relieved by adding lactose or isopropyl-β-D-thiogalactopyranoside (IPTG).
   1972..2560    -  rep_origin     ori: high-copy-number ColE1/pMB1/pBR322/pUC origin of replication
   2731..3591    -  CDS            AmpR: β-lactamase; bla; confers resistance to ampicillin, carbenicillin, and related antibiotics
   3592..3696    -  promoter       AmpR promoter: bla
   3755..3807    -  misc_feature   bom (fragment): basis of mobility region from pBR322
   3962..4341    +  enhancer       CMV enhancer: human cytomegalovirus immediate early enhancer
   4342..4541    +  promoter       CMV promoter: human cytomegalovirus (CMV) immediate early promoter
   4559..4739    +  LTR            5' LTR (truncated): truncated 5' long terminal repeat (LTR) from HIV-1
   4786..4911    +  misc_feature   HIV-1 Ψ: packaging signal of human immunodeficiency virus type 1
   4895..5258    +  CDS            HIV-1 gag (fragment): gag protein from human immunodeficiency virus 1; gag
   5404..5637    +  misc_feature   RRE: The Rev response element (RRE) of HIV-1 allows for Rev-dependent mRNA export from the nucleus to the cytoplasm.
   6014..6114    +  CDS            Rev (fragment): human immunodeficiency virus 1 (HIV-1) Rev protein; rev; enhances nuclear export of unspliced and incompletely spliced viral mRNAs
   6164..6281    +  misc_feature   cPPT/CTS: central polypurine tract and central termination sequence of HIV-1
   6394..6605    +  promoter       EF-1α core promoter: core promoter for human elongation factor EF-1α
   6606..7544    +  intron         EF-1α intron A: intron upstream of the start codon of human EF-1α
   7596..8207    +  CDS            rtTA3 (fragment): reverse tetracycline transactivator 3 activates expression from Tet-responsive promoters in the presence of doxycycline
   8484..9431    +  CDS            SOX2: SOX2_HUMAN - Experimental evidence at protein level: Swiss-Prot protein existence level 1. Transcription factor that forms a trimeric complex with OCT4 on DNA and controls the expression of a number of genes involved in embryonic development such as YES1, FGF4, UTF1 and ZFP206 (By similarity). Binds to the proximal enhancer region of NANOG (By similarity). Critical for early embryogenesis and for embryonic stem cell pluripotency (PubMed:18035408). Downstream SRRT target that mediates the promotion of neural stem cell self-renewal (By similarity). Keeps neural cells undifferentiated by countera
   9495..10883   +  CDS            KLF4 (fragment): KLF4_HUMAN - Also known as EZF, GKLF. Experimental evidence at protein level: Swiss-Prot protein existence level 1. Transcription factor; can act both as activator and as repressor. Binds the 5'-CACCC-3' core sequence. Binds to the promoter region of its own gene and can activate its own transcription. Regulates the expression of key transcription factors during embryonic development. Plays an important role in maintaining embryonic stem cells, and in preventing their differentiation. Required for establishing the barrier function of the skin and for postnatal maturation and maintenance of the
  10998..12314   +  CDS            c-Myc: human c-Myc proto-oncogene
  12344..12932   +  misc_feature   WPRE: woodchuck hepatitis virus posttranscriptional regulatory element
  13005..13026   +  misc_feature   MCS (fragment): pBluescript multiple cloning site
  13023..13523   +  CDS            nef (fragment): NEF_HV1LA - Experimental evidence at protein level: Swiss-Prot protein existence level 1. Extracellular Nef protein targets CD4(+) T-lymphocytes for apoptosis by interacting with CXCR4 surface receptors. From Human immunodeficiency virus type 1 group M subtype B (isolate Lai) (HIV-1).
  13530..13710   +  LTR            5' LTR (truncated): truncated 5' long terminal repeat (LTR) from HIV-1
  13742..13966   +  polyA_signal   bGH poly(A) signal: bovine growth hormone polyadenylation signal
  13970..13991   +  promoter       SV40 promoter (fragment): SV40 enhancer and early promoter
