[The description below was written by a language model from this plasmid's Addgene catalogue record and pLannotate feature annotations shown in this document.]
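Description:
lenti_hEF1a_rtTA-2A-SOX2-2A-KLF4-2A-cMYC is a roughly 14 kb HIV-1-derived lentiviral transfer plasmid built by Golden Gate assembly on a custom backbone for expression in mammalian cells. In bacteria it is maintained through a high-copy ColE1/pUC-type origin with ampicillin selection (AmpR). The backbone also carries an f1 origin and a bleomycin/Zeocin resistance cassette under tandem SV40 and EM7 promoters, which lies outside the LTR-flanked region and so would not be transferred with the viral genome. A CMV enhancer/promoter fused to a truncated 5' LTR drives transcription of the viral genome in packaging cells. It is followed by the Ψ packaging signal with a gag fragment, the RRE for Rev-dependent nuclear export, and the cPPT/CTS. A second truncated LTR element sits at the 3' end, followed by a bGH polyadenylation signal.

The payload is a single polycistronic open reading frame driven by the human EF-1α promoter, annotated as the core promoter plus intron A. It encodes a reverse tetracycline transactivator, recorded as rTetR-NLS-VP64 and detected as a partial rtTA3 match. This is followed by human SOX2, KLF4 and c-MYC, separated by P2A, T2A and E2A self-cleaving peptides so that the four proteins are produced separately from one transcript. A WPRE downstream of the cassette enhances transcript stability and expression. The construct thus supplies constitutive expression of three reprogramming factors but omits OCT4, while the rtTA allows doxycycline-dependent activation of a separate Tet-responsive construct. This fits the associated study, which used synthetic genetic circuits to examine OCT4 trajectories during reprogramming of human fibroblasts. The record itself does not name the partner constructs.
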