Addgene plasmid #229545: lenti_hEF1a_rtTA-2A-SOX2-2A-KLF4-2A-cMYC
Purpose: Lentiviral construct to express rtTA and SKM proteins
Depositing lab: Domitilla Del Vecchio. Depositing organization: Massachusetts Institute of Technology. Publication: Synthetic genetic circuits to uncover the OCT4 trajectories of successful reprogramming of human fibroblasts. Ilia K, Shakiba N, Bingham T, Jones RD, Kaminski MM, Aravera E, Bruno S, Palacios S, Weiss R, Collins JJ, Del Vecchio D, Schlaeger TM. Sci Adv. 2023 Dec;9(48):eadg8495. doi: 10.1126/sciadv.adg8495. Epub 2023 Nov 29. PubMed 38019912.
Backbone
  Vector backbone: custom backbone
  Vector type: Mammalian Expression, Lentiviral
Growth in bacteria
  Bacterial resistance: Ampicillin, 100 μg/mL
  Growth temperature: 30°C
  Growth strain: NEB Stable
  Copy number: High Copy
Gene/Insert
  Gene/Insert name: rTetR-NLS-VP64-P2A-Sox2-T2A-Klf4-E2A-Myc
  Species: H. sapiens (human)
  Entrez Gene: SOX2 (a.k.a. ANOP3, MCOPS3)
  Promoter: hEF1a
  Cloning method: Golden Gate
  Sequencing primers: 5′ GGATCCCAAGGGCAGATAAGTTT
Terms and licenses: Academic/Nonprofit Terms; Industry Terms: Not Available to Industry
How to cite: lenti_hEF1a_rtTA-2A-SOX2-2A-KLF4-2A-cMYC was a gift from Domitilla Del Vecchio (Addgene plasmid # 229545 ; http://n2t.net/addgene:229545 ; RRID:Addgene_229545)
